>Addgene plasmid #63967 | pST50Trc2-DHFRHIS | depositor full sequence | sequence record 177373 | Full Sequence
GGCACCATGCATCGATCCCGCGAAATTAATACGACTCACTATAGGGAGACCACAACGGTTTCCCTCCGGC
TCCGGAGAGCTCCAATTGGAATTCAATAATTTTGTTTAACTTTAAGAAGGAGATATACATATGGGATCCA
TCAGTCTGATTGCGGCGCTAGCGGTAGATCGCGTTATCGGCATGGAAAACGCCATGCCATGGAACCTGCC
TGCCGATCTCGCCTGGTTTAAACGCAACACCTTAAATAAACCCGTGATTATGGGGCGCCATACCTGGGAA
TCAATCGGTAGGCCTTTGCCCGGCCGCAAAAATATTATCCTCAGCAGTCAACCCGGGACCGATGATCGGG
TTACCTGGGTTAAATCGGTCGACGAAGCCATCGCGGCGTGTGGTGACGTACCAGAAATCATGGTGATTGG
CGGCGGACGCGTTTATGAACAGTTCTTGCCAAAAGCGCAAAAACTGTATCTGACGCATATCGATGCAGAA
GTGGAAGGCGACACCCATTTTCCGGATTACGAGCCGGATGACTGGGAATCGGTATTCAGCGAATTCCACG
ATGCTGATGCGCAGAACTCGCATAGCTATTGTTTCGAAATCCTCGAGCGTCGTGCCGGCCACCACCACCA
CCACCACTAATGTACAAAGCTTGGTACCACGCGTGCGCGCTGATCCGGCTGCTAACAAAGCCCGAAAGGA
AGCTGAGTTGGCTGCTGCCACCGCTGAGCAATAACTAGCATAACCCCTTGGGGCCTCTAAACGGGTCTTG
AGGGGTTTTTTGCTGAAAGGAGGAACTATATCGGGATTAGCCCGCCTAATGAGCGGGCTTTTTTTTAATT
CCCCTATTTGTTTATTTTTCTAAATACATTCAAATATGTATCCGCTCATGAGACAATAACCCTGATAAAT
GCTTCAATAATATTGAAAAAGGAAGAGTATGAGTATTCAACATTTCCGTGTCGCCCTTATTCCCTTTTTT
GCGGCATTTTGCCTTCCTGTTTTTGCTCACCCAGAAACGCTCGTGAAAGTAAAAGACGCAGAGGACCAAT
TGGGGGCACGAGTGGGATACATAGAACTGGACTTGAATAGCGGTAAAATCCTTGAGAGTTTTCGCCCTGA
AGAGCGTTTTCCAATGATGAGCACTTTCAAAGTTCTGCTATGTGGAGCAGTATTATCCCGTGTAGATGCG
GGGCAAGAGCAACTCGGACGACGAATACACTATTCGCAGAATGACTTGGTTGAATACTCCCCAGTGACAG
AAAAGCACCTTACGGACGGAATGACGGTAAGAGAATTATGTAGTGCCGCCATAACGATGAGTGATAACAC
TGCGGCGAACTTACTTCTGACAACCATCGGTGGACCGAAGGAATTAACCGCTTTTTTGCACAATATGGGA
GACCATGTAACTCGCCTTGACCGTTGGGAACCAGAACTGAATGAAGCCATACCAAACGACGAGCGAGACA
CCACAATGCCTGCGGCAATGGCAACAACATTACGCAAACTATTAACTGGCGAACTACTTACTCTGGCTTC
ACGGCAACAATTAATAGACTGGCTTGAAGCGGATAAAGTTGCAGGACCACTACTGCGTTCGGCACTTCCT
GCTGGCTGGTTTATTGCTGATAAATCTGGGGCAGGAGAGCGTGGTTCACGGGGTATCATTGCCGCACTTG
GACCAGATGGTAAGCCTTCCCGTATCGTAGTTATCTACACGACGGGTAGTCAGGCAACTATGGACGAACG
AAATAGACAGATTGCTGAAATAGGGGCTTCACTGATTAAGCATTGGTAAACCGATACAATTAAAGGCTCC
TTTTGGAGCCTTTTTTTTTGGACGGACCGGTAGAAAAGATCAAAGGATCTTCTTGAGATCCTTTTTTTCT
GCGCGTAATCTGCTGCTTGCAAACAAAAAAACCACCGCTACCAGCGGTGGTTTGTTTGCCGGATCAAGAG
CTACCAACTCTTTTTCCGAAGGTAACTGGCTTCAGCAGAGCGCAGATACCAAATACTGTCCTTCTAGTGT
AGCCGTAGTTAGGCCACCACTTCAAGAACTCTGTAGCACCGCCTACATACCTCGCTCTGCTAATCCTGTT
ACCAGTGGCTGCTGCCAGTGGCGATAAGTCGTGTCTTACCGGGTTGGACTCAAGACGATAGTTACCGGAT
AAGGCGCAGCGGTCGGGCTGAACGGGGGGTTCGTGCACACAGCCCAGCTTGGAGCGAACGACCTACACCG
AACTGAGATACCTACAGCGTGAGCTATGAGAAAGCGCCACGCTTCCCGAAGGGAGAAAGGCGGACAGGTA
TCCGGTAAGCGGCAGGGTCGGAACAGGAGAGCGCACGAGGGAGCTTCCAGGGGGAAACGCCTGGTATCTT
TATAGTCCTGTCGGGTTTCGCCACCTCTGACTTGAGCGTCGATTTTTGTGATGCTCGTCAGGGGGGCGGA
GCCTATGGAAAAACGCCAGCAACGCGGCCTTTTTACGGTTCCTGGCCTTTTGCTGGCCTTTTGCTCACAT
GTTCTTTCCTGCGTTATCCCCTGATTCTGTGGATAACCGTATTACCGCCTTTGAGTGAGCTGATACCGCT
CGCCGCAGCCGAACGACCGAGCGCAGCGAGTCAGTGAGCGAGGAAGCGGAAGAGCGCCTGATGCGGTATT
TTCTCCTTACGCATCTGTGCGGTATTTCACACCGCAATGGTGCACTCTCAGTACAATCTGCTCTGATGCC
GCATAGTTAAGCCAGTATACACTCCGCTATCGCTACGTGACTGGGTCATGGCTGCGCCCCGACACCCGCC
AACACCCGCTGACGCGCCCTGACGGGCTTGTCTGCTCCCGGCATCCGCTTACAGACAAGCTGTGACCGTC
TCCGGGAGCTGCATGTGTCAGAGGTTTTCACCGTCATCACCGAAACGCGCGAGGCAGCTGCGGTAAAGCT
CATCAGCGTGGTCGTGAAGCGATTCACAGATGTCTGCCTGTTCATCCGCGTCCAGCTCGTTGAGTTTCTC
CAGAAGCGTTAATGTCTGGCTTCTGATAAAGCGGGCCATGTTAAGGGCGGTTTTTTCCTGTTTGGTCACT
GATGCCTCCGTGTAAGGGGGATTTCTGTTCATGGGGTAATGATACCGATGAAACGAGAGAGGATGCTCAC
GATACGGGTTACTGATGATGAACATGCCCGGTTACTGGAACGTTGTGAGGGTAAACAACTGGCGGTATGG
ATGCGGCGGGACCAGAGAAAAATCACTCAGGGTCAATGCCAGCGCTTCGTTAATACAGATGTAGGTGTT
Features (pLannotate 1.2.2; 13 found; start..end, strand, type, name):
     27..45      +  promoter       T7 promoter: promoter for bacteriophage T7 RNA polymerase
    101..123     +  RBS            RBS: efficient ribosome binding site from bacteriophage T7 gene 10 (Olins and Rangwala, 1989)
    140..613     +  CDS            folA: DYR_ECOLI - Also known as tmrA. Experimental evidence at protein level: Swiss-Prot protein existence level 1. Key enzyme in folate metabolism. Catalyzes an essential reaction for de novo glycine and purine synthesis, and for DNA precursor synthesis. From Escherichia coli (strain K12).
    619..637     +  CDS            9xHis (fragment): 9xHis affinity tag
    678..727     +  CDS            SET1 (fragment): solubility-enhancement tag derived from T7 phage gene 10B
    735..782     +  terminator     T7 terminator: transcription terminator for bacteriophage T7 RNA polymerase
    847..938     +  promoter       AmpR promoter: bla
    939..1796    +  CDS            bla: BLAT_ECOLX - Experimental evidence at protein level: Swiss-Prot protein existence level 1. TEM-type are the most prevalent beta-lactamases in enterobacteria; they hydrolyze the beta-lactam bond in susceptible beta-lactam antibiotics, thus conferring resistance to penicillins and cephalosporins. TEM-3 and TEM-4 are capable of hydrolyzing cefotaxime and ceftazidime. TEM-5 is capable of hydrolyzing ceftazidime. TEM-6 is capable of hydrolyzing ceftazidime and aztreonam. TEM-8/CAZ-2, TEM- 16/CAZ-7 and TEM-24/CAZ-6 are markedly active against ceftazidime. IRT- 4 shows resistance to beta-lactamase in
   1803..1842    +  terminator     fd terminator: central terminator from bacteriophage fd (Otsuka and Kunisawa, 1982)
   1873..2461    +  rep_origin     ori: high-copy-number ColE1/pMB1/pBR322/pUC origin of replication
   2647..2786    -  misc_feature   bom: basis of mobility region from pBR322
   2888..3079    -  CDS            rop: Rop protein, which maintains plasmids at low copy number; rop
   3119..3229    +  CDS            mbeC (fragment): MBEC_ECOLX - Experimental evidence at protein level: Swiss-Prot protein existence level 1. Required for efficient mobilization of ColE1 plasmid and is thus essential to promote the specific transfer of the plasmid during conjugation. Probably functions by inducing DNA bending, helping the MbeA relaxase to melt the DNA around the nic site and cleave the phosphodiester bond. Binds specifically double-stranded DNA (dsDNA) containing the ColE1 oriT but does not recognize the inverted repeat (IR). From Escherichia coli.
