[The description below was written by a language model from this plasmid's Addgene catalogue record and pLannotate feature annotations shown in this document.]
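Description:
pST50Trc2-DHFRHIS is a small (about 3.3 kb) bacterial expression plasmid on the pST50Trc backbone. It serves as the position 2 transfer vector of the pST44 polycistronic suite, a system for co-expressing the subunits of protein complexes in Escherichia coli. It is catalogued as an empty backbone. It is propagated in E. coli under ampicillin selection, conferred by a TEM-type beta-lactamase (bla) gene with its own promoter and followed by a phage fd terminator. Replication relies on a ColE1/pMB1-family origin. The annotation also finds the pBR322 bom region, the rop gene and a fragment of mbeC, which points to a pBR322-like replicon with Rop-moderated copy number, although the record lists copy number as unknown.

The expression cassette consists of a T7 promoter, the efficient ribosome binding site from phage T7 gene 10, an open reading frame, and a T7 terminator, so transcription depends on a host that supplies T7 RNA polymerase. The open reading frame currently holds E. coli folA (dihydrofolate reductase, DHFR) fused at its C terminus to a 6xHis tag carried on the backbone. The annotation software reports this tag as a partial 9xHis match. A short fragment annotated as a T7 gene 10-derived solubility tag lies just upstream of the terminator and is probably residual vector sequence rather than a functional fusion. The purpose field also mentions an N-terminal non-cleavable tag, but no such feature is annotated.

DHFR acts as a positive control and placeholder. It sits in a BamHI–NgoMIV cassette that is replaced with the gene of interest, producing a C-terminally His-tagged product. The resulting translation cassette is then excised with EcoRI and HindIII for transfer into the second position of a pST44 polycistronic plasmid.
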