Addgene plasmid #63967: pST50Trc2-DHFRHIS
Purpose: (Empty Backbone) Position 2 transfer plasmid for pST44 polycistronic plasmid suite; C-term single tag; N-term non-cleavable single tag; contains DHFR gene in BamHI-NgoMIV cassette as positive control
Depositing lab: Song Tan. Depositing organization: Pennsylvania State University. Publication: The pST44 polycistronic expression system for producing protein complexes in Escherichia coli. Tan S, Kern RC, Selleck W. Protein Expr Purif. 2005 Apr;40(2):385-95. 10.1016/j.pep.2004.12.002 PubMed 15766881.
Backbone
  Vector backbone: pST50Trc
  Vector type: Bacterial Expression
  Tag / fusion protein: 6xHis (C terminal on backbone)
Growth in bacteria
  Bacterial resistance: Ampicillin, 100 μg/mL
  Growth temperature: 37°C
  Growth strain: DH5alpha
  Copy number: Unknown
Gene/Insert
  Gene/Insert name: None
  Tag / fusion protein: 6xHis (C terminal on backbone)
Terms and licenses: Academic/Nonprofit Terms; Industry Terms: Not Available to Industry
Depositor comments: Replace DHFR with GOI using BamHI/NgoMIV; Clone out cassette using EcoRI/HindIII
How to cite: pST50Trc2-DHFRHIS was a gift from Song Tan (Addgene plasmid # 63967 ; http://n2t.net/addgene:63967 ; RRID:Addgene_63967)
