>Addgene plasmid #63967 | pST50Trc2-DHFRHIS | addgene partial sequence | sequence record 132983 | T7 5'-TAATACGACTCACTATAGGG-3'
ATTGGAATTCAATAATTTTGTTTAACTTTAAGAAGGAGATATACATATGGGATCCATCAGTCTGATTGCG
GCGCTAGCGGTAGATCGCGTTATCGGCATGGAAAACGCCATGCCATGGAACCTGCCTGCCGATCTCGCCT
GGTTTAAACGCAACACCTTAAATAAACCCGTGATTATGGGGCGCCATACCTGGGAATCAATCGGTAGGCC
TTTGCCCGGCCGCAAAAATATTATCCTCAGCAGTCAACCCGGGACCGATGATCGGGTTACCTGGGTTAAA
TCGGTCGACGAAGCCATCGCGGCGTGTGGTGACGTACCAGAAATCATGGTGATTGGCGGCGGACGCGTTT
ATGAACAGTTCTTGCCAAAAGCGCAAAAACTGTATCTGACGCATATCGATGCAGAAGTGGAAGGCGACAC
CCATTTTCCGGATTACGAGCCGGATGACTGGGAATCGGTATTCAGCGAATTCCACGATGCTGATGCGCAG
AACTCGCATAGCTATTGTTTCGAAATCCTCGAGCGTCGTGCCGGCCACCACCACCACCACCACTAATGTA
CAAAGCTTGGTACCACGCGTGCGCGCTGATCCGGCTGCTAACAAAGCCCGAAAGGAAGCTGAGTTGGCTG
CTGCCACCGCTGAGCAATAACTAGCATAACCCCTTGGGGCCTCTAAACGGGTCTTGAGGGGTTTTTTGCT
GAAAGGAGGAACTATATCGGGATTAGCCCGCCTAATGAGCGGGCTTTTTTTTAATTCCCCTATTTGTTTA
TTTTTCTAAATACATTCAAATATGTATCCGCTCATGAGACAATAACCCTGATAAATGCTTCAATAATATT
GAAAAAGGAAGAGTATGAGTATTCAACATTTCCGTGTCGCCCTTATTCCCT
